>Addgene plasmid #22432 | pGL2 enhancer- F3 Sp-1 mut | addgene partial sequence | sequence record 28444 | 22432 with eNOSprom-F
GTCTGAAGGTCCTGTGGTCCTGAGAGTGTGGGCTGCCATCCCCTGCTACAGAAACGGTGCTCACCTTCTG
CCCAACCCTCCAGGGAAAGGCACACAGGGGTGAGGCCGAAGGCCCTTCCGTCTGGTGCCACATCACAGAA
GGACCTTTATGACCCCCTGGTGGCTCTACCCTGCCACTCCCCAATGCCCCAGCCCCCATGCTGCAGCCCC
AGGGCTCTGCTGGACACCTGGGCTCCCACTTATCAGCCTCAGTCCTCACAGCGGAACCCAGGCGTCCGGC
CCCCCACCCTTCAGGCCAGCGGGCGTGGAGCTGAGGCTTTAGAGCCTCCCAGCCGGGCTTGTTCCTGTCC
CATTGTGTATGGATAGGGACTGGGCGAGGGCCAGCACTGGAGAGCCCCCTCCCACTGCCCCCTCCTCTCG
GTCCCCTCCCTCTTCCTAAGGAAAAGGCCAGGGCTCTGCTGGAGCAGGCAGCAGAGTGGACGCACAGTAA
CATCTCGAGATCTAAGTAAGCTTGGCATTCCGGTACTGTTGGTAAAATGGAAGACGCCAAAAACATAAAG
AAAGGCCCGGCGCCATTCTATCCTCTAGAGGATGGAACCGCTGGAGAGCAACTGCATAAGGCTATGAAGA
GATACGCCCTGGTTCCTGGTGCAATTGCTTTTACAGATGCACATATCGAGGTGAACATCACGTACGCGGA
ATACTT
