[The description below was written by a language model from this plasmid's Addgene catalogue record.]
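Description:
pGL2 enhancer- F3 Sp-1 mut is a mammalian luciferase reporter plasmid built on the pGL2 enhancer backbone (about 5.9 kb without insert). It is propagated in E. coli under ampicillin selection; the record lists the copy number as unknown and includes no feature table, so the origin of replication and other backbone elements are not itemised. Vectors of the pGL2 enhancer type are generally promoterless luciferase plasmids that carry a viral enhancer. Reporter output therefore depends on promoter activity supplied by whatever fragment is cloned upstream of the luciferase gene.

The insert is a fragment of about 1.06 kb from the human NOS3 (endothelial nitric oxide synthase, eNOS) promoter region, designated F3. It was cloned between KpnI and XhoI sites, both of which were retained, so that it sits upstream of the backbone's luciferase coding sequence. Although the catalogue lists luciferase as a C-terminal "tag", the arrangement is best read as a transcriptional reporter in which the eNOS promoter fragment drives luciferase, rather than as a protein fusion. This version of F3 carries a mutation in an Sp1 binding site, introduced with a mutagenic primer. The exact position of the site within the promoter is not stated in the record.

The construct comes from a functional dissection of the human eNOS promoter that examined the requirement for Sp1 and GATA factors in basal transcription in endothelial cells. Its typical use is transient transfection alongside the corresponding unmutated F3 reporter, so that the contribution of the Sp1 element to promoter activity can be measured as a change in luciferase signal.
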