Addgene plasmid #22432: pGL2 enhancer- F3 Sp-1 mut
Depositing lab: William Sessa. Depositing organization: Yale University. Publication: Functional analysis of the human endothelial nitric oxide synthase promoter. Sp1 and GATA factors are necessary for basal transcription in endothelial cells. Zhang R, Min W, Sessa WC. J Biol Chem. 1995 Jun 23. 270(25):15320-6. 10.1074/jbc.270.25.15320 PubMed 7541039.
Backbone
  Vector backbone: pGL2 enhancer
  Backbone size w/o insert (bp): 5854
  Vector type: Mammalian Expression, Luciferase
Growth in bacteria
  Bacterial resistance: Ampicillin, 100 μg/mL
  Growth temperature: 37°C
  Growth strain: DH5alpha
  Copy number: Unknown
Gene/Insert
  Gene/Insert name: F3 Sp-1 mut
  Species: H. sapiens (human)
  Insert size (bp): 1055
  GenBank ID: HSU24214
  Entrez Gene: NOS3 (a.k.a. ECNOS, eNOS)
  Tag / fusion protein: luciferase reporter gene (C terminal on backbone)
  Cloning method: Restriction Enzyme; 5′ cloning site KpnI (not destroyed); 3′ cloning site XhoI (not destroyed)
  Sequencing primers: 5′ see article
Terms and licenses: Academic/Nonprofit Terms; Industry Terms: Not Available to Industry
Depositor comments: Forward primer used to create Sp-1 mutation: GGATAGGGACTGGGCGAGG
How to cite: pGL2 enhancer- F3 Sp-1 mut was a gift from William Sessa (Addgene plasmid # 22432 ; http://n2t.net/addgene:22432 ; RRID:Addgene_22432)
